>Addgene plasmid #67474 | pDEST17-6xHis-ARL2 | addgene partial sequence | sequence record 118231 | T7 5'-TAATACGACTCACTATAGGG-3'
TTTGTTTACTTTAAGAAGGAGATATACATATGTCGTACTACCATCACCATCACCATCACCTCGAATCAAC
AAGTTTGTACAAAAAAGCAGGCTTAGAAGGAGATAGAACCATGGGGCTCCTGACCATTCTGAAGAAGATG
AAGCAGAAAGAGCGGGAGCTGCGACTGCTCATGCTTGGCCTGGACAATGCTGGAAAGACAACCATCCTGA
AGAAGTTCAATGGGGAGGACATCGACACCATCTCCCCAACGCTGGGCTTCAACATCAAGACCCTGGAGCA
CCGAGGATTCAAGCTGAACATCTGGGATGTGGGTGGCCAGAAGTCCCTGCGGTCCTACTGGCGGAACTAC
TTTGAGAGCACCGATGGCCTCATCTGGGTAGTGGACAGCGCAGACCGCCAGCGCATGCAGGACTGCCAGC
GGGAGCTCCAGAGCCTGCTGGTGGAGGAGCGCCTGGCCGGAGCAACCCTCCTCATCTTTGCTAATAAGCA
GGACCTGCCTGGAGCACTGTCCTCTAACGCCATCCGCGAGGCCCTGGAGCTGGACTCCATCCGCAGCCAC
CACTGGTGCATCCAGGGCTGCAGCGCCGTCACCGGGGAGAACCTGCTGCCGGGCATCGACTGGCTCCTGG
ATGACATTTCCAGCCGCATTTTCACAGCTGACTGATAGGACCCAGCTTTCTTGTACAAAGTGGTTGATTC
GAGGCTGCTAACAAAGCCCGAAAGGAAGCTGAGTTGGCTGCTGCCACCGCTGAGCAATAACTAGCATAAC
CCCTTGGGGCCTCTAAACGGGTCTTGAGGGGTTTTTTGCTGAAAGGAGGAACTATATCCGGATATCCACA
GGACGGGTGTGGTCGCCATGATCGCGTAGTCGATAGTGGCTCCAAGTAGCGAAGCGAGCAGGACTGGGCG
