[The description below was written by a language model from this plasmid's Addgene catalogue record.]
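Description:
pDEST17-6xHis-ARL2 is a bacterial expression plasmid built on the commercial Gateway destination vector pDEST17, carrying the human ARL2 coding sequence for production of the protein in E. coli. It is maintained as a high-copy plasmid under ampicillin selection. The record lists a standard cloning strain for propagation. Because expression is driven by a T7 promoter, protein production would normally require a host that supplies T7 RNA polymerase, although the record does not name an expression strain. No feature table is provided, so the origin of replication and other backbone elements are not itemised.

The insert was introduced by Gateway recombination, which exchanges the destination cassette of pDEST17 for the gene carried in an entry clone and typically leaves short recombination-site sequences flanking the open reading frame. The 6xHis tag is encoded by the backbone upstream of the insert, so ARL2 is made as an N-terminally hexahistidine-tagged fusion, which allows purification by immobilised metal affinity chromatography and detection with anti-His reagents. The use of T7 promoter and T7 terminator primers for sequencing indicates that the cassette sits between these two elements.

ARL2 is an ARF-like small GTPase of the ARF family. This construct belongs to a plasmid toolbox assembled for expressing or knocking down human ARF, ARL and SAR GTPases. Its stated purpose is simply the expression of N-terminally His-tagged human ARL2 in E. coli, which would suit preparing recombinant protein for biochemical work.
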