Addgene plasmid #67474: pDEST17-6xHis-ARL2
Purpose: Expression of hArl2 with N-term His6 tag in E. coli
Depositing lab: Richard Kahn. Depositing organization: Emory University. Publication: Tool box: Plasmids for the expression or knockdown of human ARF Family GTPases (ARF/ARL/SAR) and their co-expression in bacteria with N-myristoyltransferases. Kerr SC, Kahn RA. Cell Logist. 2015 Sep 21;5(3):e1090523. doi: 10.1080/21592799.2015.1090523. eCollection 2015 Jul-Sep. PubMed 27057421.
Backbone
  Vector backbone: pDEST17
  Backbone manufacturer: Life Technologies
  Vector type: Bacterial Expression
Growth in bacteria
  Bacterial resistance: Ampicillin, 100 μg/mL
  Growth temperature: 37°C
  Growth strain: DH5alpha
  Copy number: High Copy
Gene/Insert
  Gene/Insert name: ARL2 (alt name: pRK7s-D17)
  Species: H. sapiens (human)
  Entrez Gene: ARL2 (a.k.a. ARFL2, MRCS1)
  Promoter: T7
  Tag / fusion protein: 6xHIS (N terminal on backbone)
  Cloning method: Gateway Cloning
  Sequencing primers: 5′ T7; 3′ T7-term
Terms and licenses: Academic/Nonprofit Terms; Industry Terms: Not Available to Industry
How to cite: pDEST17-6xHis-ARL2 was a gift from Richard Kahn (Addgene plasmid # 67474 ; http://n2t.net/addgene:67474 ; RRID:Addgene_67474)
